Addgene plasmid #105816: pPKm-292
Purpose: pcDNA - GAL4 DBD - MTAD. Expresses Gal4 DNA binding domain fused to MTAD
Depositing lab: Todd Coleman. Depositing organization: University of California, San Diego (UCSD). Publication: Biosynthesis of Orthogonal Molecules Using Ferredoxin and Ferredoxin-NADP(+) Reductase Systems Enables Genetically Encoded PhyB Optogenetics. Kyriakakis P, Catanho M, Hoffner N, Thavarajah W, Hu VJ, Chao SS, Hsu A, Pham V, Naghavian L, Dozier LE, Patrick GN, Coleman TP. ACS Synth Biol. 2018 Feb 16;7(2):706-717. doi: 10.1021/acssynbio.7b00413. Epub 2018 Jan 24. PubMed 29301067.
Backbone
  Vector backbone: pcDNA3
  Vector type: Mammalian Expression
Growth in bacteria
  Bacterial resistance: Ampicillin, 100 μg/mL
  Growth temperature: 37°C
  Growth strain: NEB Stable
  Copy number: High Copy
Gene/Insert
  Gene/Insert name: GAL4 DBD and MTAD
  Promoter: CMV
  Cloning method: Restriction Enzyme; 5′ cloning site unknown (unknown if destroyed); 3′ cloning site unknown (unknown if destroyed)
Terms and licenses: Academic/Nonprofit Terms; Industry Terms: Not Available to Industry
How to cite: pPKm-292 was a gift from Todd Coleman (Addgene plasmid # 105816 ; http://n2t.net/addgene:105816 ; RRID:Addgene_105816)
