[The description below was written by a language model from this plasmid's Addgene catalogue record and pLannotate feature annotations shown in this document.]
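Description:
pPKm-292 is a 6.1 kb mammalian expression plasmid built on the pcDNA3 backbone that expresses the DNA-binding domain of the yeast Saccharomyces cerevisiae transcription factor GAL4 fused to an element the record calls MTAD. The fusion is transcribed from the human cytomegalovirus immediate-early enhancer and promoter and terminated by the bovine growth hormone polyadenylation signal. T7 and SP6 phage promoters flank the insert, as is usual for pcDNA3. The automated annotation identifies the GAL4 DNA-binding domain as a coding feature. It leaves the roughly 280 bp between that domain and the SP6 promoter unannotated; this is presumably where the MTAD portion lies. The record does not define MTAD or describe its composition, although the name suggests a transcriptional activation domain. The short HIV-1 LTR fragment called just after the CMV promoter is a small partial match, not evidence of a lentiviral design.

In bacteria the plasmid replicates at high copy from a ColE1/pUC-type origin and is selected with ampicillin through the β-lactamase gene. An f1 origin is also present, which allows single-stranded DNA production. For mammalian cells, an SV40 early promoter drives the neomycin phosphotransferase gene, followed by an SV40 polyadenylation signal, so stable transfectants can be selected with G418. The small ble, lacI and lac promoter/operator matches appear to be backbone remnants.

A direct fusion of a GAL4 DNA-binding domain to an activator would be expected to switch on UAS/GAL4-responsive reporters constitutively. The plasmid was deposited with a study on genetically encoded PhyB optogenetics, so it could plausibly act as a light-independent positive control for split GAL4 transcription systems, but the record does not state this role.
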