Features (pLannotate 1.2.2; 21 found; start..end, strand, type, name):
     27..406     +  enhancer       CMV enhancer: human cytomegalovirus immediate early enhancer
    407..610     +  promoter       CMV promoter: human cytomegalovirus (CMV) immediate early promoter
    606..639     +  LTR            5' LTR (truncated) (fragment): truncated 5' long terminal repeat (LTR) from HIV-1
    655..673     +  promoter       T7 promoter: promoter for bacteriophage T7 RNA polymerase
    726..1166    +  CDS            GAL4 DNA binding domain: DNA binding domain of the GAL4 transcriptional activator; Saccharomyces cerevisiae GAL4 (truncated)
   1447..1465    -  promoter       SP6 promoter: promoter for bacteriophage SP6 RNA polymerase
   1491..1715    +  polyA_signal   bGH poly(A) signal: bovine growth hormone polyadenylation signal
   1719..1740    +  promoter       SV40 promoter (fragment): SV40 enhancer and early promoter
   1761..2189    +  rep_origin     f1 ori (sequence partly withheld): f1 bacteriophage origin of replication; arrow indicates direction of (+) strand synthesis
   2203..2531    +  promoter       SV40 promoter: SV40 enhancer and early promoter
   2598..3389    +  CDS            neo: KKA2_KLEPN - Also known as kan, nptII. Experimental evidence at protein level: Swiss-Prot protein existence level 1. Resistance to kanamycin, neomycin, paromomycin, ribostamycin, butirosin and gentamicin B. From Klebsiella pneumoniae.
   3413..3571    +  CDS            ble (fragment): BLE_KLEPN - Experimental evidence at protein level: Swiss-Prot protein existence level 1. Binding protein with a strong affinity to the bleomycin family of antibiotics. Binds to CL990; an antimitotic-antibiotic compound. From Klebsiella pneumoniae.
   3566..3687    +  polyA_signal   SV40 poly(A) signal: SV40 polyadenylation signal
   3760..3776    -  protein_bind   lac operator: The lac repressor binds to the lac operator to inhibit transcription in E. coli. This inhibition can be relieved by adding lactose or isopropyl-β-D-thiogalactopyranoside (IPTG). lac repressor encoded by lacI
   3784..3814    -  promoter       lac promoter: promoter for the E. coli lac operon
   3829..3850    -  protein_bind   CAP binding site: CAP binding activates transcription in the presence of cAMP. E. coli catabolite activator protein
   3863..3955    -  CDS            lacI (fragment): lac repressor; lacI; The lac repressor binds to the lac operator to inhibit transcription in E. coli. This inhibition can be relieved by adding lactose or isopropyl-β-D-thiogalactopyranoside (IPTG).
   4138..4726    -  rep_origin     ori: high-copy-number ColE1/pMB1/pBR322/pUC origin of replication
   4897..5757    -  CDS            AmpR: β-lactamase; bla; confers resistance to ampicillin, carbenicillin, and related antibiotics
   5758..5862    -  promoter       AmpR promoter: bla
   5921..5973    -  misc_feature   bom (fragment): basis of mobility region from pBR322
>Addgene plasmid #105816 | pPKm-292 | addgene full sequence | sequence record 204870 | Addgene NGS Result
CGATGTACGGGCCAGATATACGCGTTGACATTGATTATTGACTAGTTATTAATAGTAATCAATTACGGGG
TCATTAGTTCATAGCCCATATATGGAGTTCCGCGTTACATAACTTACGGTAAATGGCCCGCCTGGCTGAC
CGCCCAACGACCCCCGCCCATTGACGTCAATAATGACGTATGTTCCCATAGTAACGCCAATAGGGACTTT
CCATTGACGTCAATGGGTGGAGTATTTACGGTAAACTGCCCACTTGGCAGTACATCAAGTGTATCATATG
CCAAGTACGCCCCCTATTGACGTCAATGACGGTAAATGGCCCGCCTGGCATTATGCCCAGTACATGACCT
TATGGGACTTTCCTACTTGGCAGTACATCTACGTATTAGTCATCGCTATTACCATGGTGATGCGGTTTTG
GCAGTACATCAATGGGCGTGGATAGCGGTTTGACTCACGGGGATTTCCAAGTCTCCACCCCATTGACGTC
AATGGGAGTTTGTTTTGGCACCAAAATCAACGGGACTTTCCAAAATGTCGTAACAACTCCGCCCCATTGA
CGCAAATGGGCGGTAGGCGTGTACGGTGGGAGGTCTATATAAGCAGAGCTCTCTGGCTAACTAGAGAACC
CACTGCTTACTGGCTTATCGAAATTAATACGACTCACTATAGGGAGACCCAAGCTTGGTACCATGCCTAA
GAAAAAGAGAAAGGTGGGCGGAGGCATGAAGCTACTGTCTTCTATCGAACAAGCATGCGATATTTGCCGA
CTTAAAAAGCTCAAGTGCTCCAAAGAAAAACCGAAGTGCGCCAAGTGTCTGAAGAACAACTGGGAGTGTC
GCTACTCTCCCAAAACCAAAAGGTCTCCGCTGACTAGGGCACATCTGACAGAAGTGGAATCAAGGCTAGA
AAGACTGGAACAGCTATTTCTACTGATTTTTCCTCGAGAAGACCTTGACATGATTTTGAAAATGGATTCT
TTACAGGATATAAAAGCATTGTTAACAGGATTATTTGTACAAGATAATGTGAATAAAGATGCCGTCACAG
ATAGATTGGCTTCAGTGGAGACTGATATGCCTCTAACATTGAGACAGCATAGAATAAGTGCGACATCATC
ATCGGAAGAGAGTAGTAACAAAGGTCAAAGACAGTTGACTGTATCGCCGGAATTCGGATCCATGGGATCT
CCTAGGTTTGATACTGACCTGTTCGATACCGACTTGTTTGATACTGACCTTTTTGATACTGACCTGTTCG
ATACCGACTTGTTTGATACTGACCTTTTTGATACTGACCTGTTCGATACCGACTTGTTTGATACTGACCT
TTTTGATACTGACCTGTTCGATACCGACTTGATCGAGGGAAGGGGTGGCGAATTCATGCCTAAGAAAAAG
AGAAAGGTGGGCGGAGGCGCTAGGCTAGCCTGATAGAGGGCCCTATTCTATAGTGTCACCTAAATGCTAG
AGCTCGCTGATCAGCCTCGACTGTGCCTTCTAGTTGCCAGCCATCTGTTGTTTGCCCCTCCCCCGTGCCT
TCCTTGACCCTGGAAGGTGCCACTCCCACTGTCCTTTCCTAATAAAATGAGGAAATTGCATCGCATTGTC
TGAGTAGGTGTCATTCTATTCTGGGGGGTGGGGTGGGGCAGGACAGCAAGGGGGAGGATTGGGAAGACAA
TAGCAGGCATGCTGGGGATGCGGTGGGCTCTATGGCTTCTGAGGCGGAAAGAACCAGCTGGGGCTCTAGG
GGGTATCCCC
[124 nt withheld, positions 1761-1884]
C
[91 nt withheld, positions 1886-1976]
A
[49 nt withheld, positions 1978-2026]
CCTTTGACGTTGGAGTCCACGTTCTTT
[37 nt withheld, positions 2054-2090]
ACCCTATCTCGGTCTATTCTTTTGATTTATAAGGGATTTTGCCGATTTCGGCCTATTGGTTAAAAAATGA
GCTGATTTAACAAAAATTTAACGCGAATTAATTCTGTGGAATGTGTGTCAGTTAGGGTGTGGAAAGTCCC
CAGGCTCCCCAGCAGGCAGAAGTATGCAAAGCATGCATCTCAATTAGTCAGCAACCAGGTGTGGAAAGTC
CCCAGGCTCCCCAGCAGGCAGAAGTATGCAAAGCATGCATCTCAATTAGTCAGCAACCATAGTCCCGCCC
CTAACTCCGCCCATCCCGCCCCTAACTCCGCCCAGTTCCGCCCATTCTCCGCCCCATGGCTGACTAATTT
TTTTATTTATGCAGAGGCCGAGGCCGCCTCTGCCTCTGAGCTATTCCAGAAGTAGTGAGGAGGCTTTTTT
GGAGGCCTAGGCTTTTGCAAAAAGCTCCCGGGAGCTTGTATATCCATTTTCGGATCTGATCAAGAGACAG
GATGAGGATCGTTTCGCATGATTGAACAAGATGGATTGCACGCAGGTTCTCCGGCCGCTTGGGTGGAGAG
GCTATTCGGCTATGACTGGGCACAACAGACAATCGGCTGCTCTGATGCCGCCGTGTTCCGGCTGTCAGCG
CAGGGGCGCCCGGTTCTTTTTGTCAAGACCGACCTGTCCGGTGCCCTGAATGAACTGCAGGACGAGGCAG
CGCGGCTATCGTGGCTGGCCACGACGGGCGTTCCTTGCGCAGCTGTGCTCGACGTTGTCACTGAAGCGGG
AAGGGACTGGCTGCTATTGGGCGAAGTGCCGGGGCAGGATCTCCTGTCATCTCACCTTGCTCCTGCCGAG
AAAGTATCCATCATGGCTGATGCAATGCGGCGGCTGCATACGCTTGATCCGGCTACCTGCCCATTCGACC
ACCAAGCGAAACATCGCATCGAGCGAGCACGTACTCGGATGGAAGCCGGTCTTGTCGATCAGGATGATCT
GGACGAAGAGCATCAGGGGCTCGCGCCAGCCGAACTGTTCGCCAGGCTCAAGGCGCGCATGCCCGACGGC
GAGGATCTCGTCGTGACCCATGGCGATGCCTGCTTGCCGAATATCATGGTGGAAAATGGCCGCTTTTCTG
GATTCATCGACTGTGGCCGGCTGGGTGTGGCGGACCGCTATCAGGACATAGCGTTGGCTACCCGTGATAT
TGCTGAAGAGCTTGGCGGCGAATGGGCTGACCGCTTCCTCGTGCTTTACGGTATCGCCGCTCCCGATTCG
CAGCGCATCGCCTTCTATCGCCTTCTTGACGAGTTCTTCTGAGCGGGACTCTGGGGTTCGAAATGACCGA
CCAAGCGACGCCCAACCTGCCATCACGAGATTTCGATTCCACCGCCGCCTTCTATGAAAGGTTGGGCTTC
GGAATCGTTTTCCGGGACGCCGGCTGGATGATCCTCCAGCGCGGGGATCTCATGCTGGAGTTCTTCGCCC
ACCCCAACTTGTTTATTGCAGCTTATAATGGTTACAAATAAAGCAATAGCATCACAAATTTCACAAATAA
AGCATTTTTTTCACTGCATTCTAGTTGTGGTTTGTCCAAACTCATCAATGTATCTTATCATGTCTGTATA
CCGTCGACCTCTAGCTAGAGCTTGGCGTAATCATGGTCATAGCTGTTTCCTGTGTGAAATTGTTATCCGC
TCACAATTCCACACAACATACGAGCCGGAAGCATAAAGTGTAAAGCCTGGGGTGCCTAATGAGTGAGCTA
ACTCACATTAATTGCGTTGCGCTCACTGCCCGCTTTCCAGTCGGGAAACCTGTCGTGCCAGCTGCATTAA
TGAATCGGCCAACGCGCGGGGAGAGGCGGTTTGCGTATTGGGCGCTCTTCCGCTTCCTCGCTCACTGACT
CGCTGCGCTCGGTCGTTCGGCTGCGGCGAGCGGTATCAGCTCACTCAAAGGCGGTAATACGGTTATCCAC
AGAATCAGGGGATAACGCAGGAAAGAACATGTGAGCAAAAGGCCAGCAAAAGGCCAGGAACCGTAAAAAG
GCCGCGTTGCTGGCGTTTTTCCATAGGCTCCGCCCCCCTGACGAGCATCACAAAAATCGACGCTCAAGTC
AGAGGTGGCGAAACCCGACAGGACTATAAAGATACCAGGCGTTTCCCCCTGGAAGCTCCCTCGTGCGCTC
TCCTGTTCCGACCCTGCCGCTTACCGGATACCTGTCCGCCTTTCTCCCTTCGGGAAGCGTGGCGCTTTCT
CATAGCTCACGCTGTAGGTATCTCAGTTCGGTGTAGGTCGTTCGCTCCAAGCTGGGCTGTGTGCACGAAC
CCCCCGTTCAGCCCGACCGCTGCGCCTTATCCGGTAACTATCGTCTTGAGTCCAACCCGGTAAGACACGA
CTTATCGCCACTGGCAGCAGCCACTGGTAACAGGATTAGCAGAGCGAGGTATGTAGGCGGTGCTACAGAG
TTCTTGAAGTGGTGGCCTAACTACGGCTACACTAGAAGAACAGTATTTGGTATCTGCGCTCTGCTGAAGC
CAGTTACCTTCGGAAAAAGAGTTGGTAGCTCTTGATCCGGCAAACAAACCACCGCTGGTAGCGGTGGTTT
TTTTGTTTGCAAGCAGCAGATTACGCGCAGAAAAAAAGGATCTCAAGAAGATCCTTTGATCTTTTCTACG
GGGTCTGACGCTCAGTGGAACGAAAACTCACGTTAAGGGATTTTGGTCATGAGATTATCAAAAAGGATCT
TCACCTAGATCCTTTTAAATTAAAAATGAAGTTTTAAATCAATCTAAAGTATATATGAGTAAACTTGGTC
TGACAGTTACCAATGCTTAATCAGTGAGGCACCTATCTCAGCGATCTGTCTATTTCGTTCATCCATAGTT
GCCTGACTCCCCGTCGTGTAGATAACTACGATACGGGAGGGCTTACCATCTGGCCCCAGTGCTGCAATGA
TACCGCGAGACCCACGCTCACCGGCTCCAGATTTATCAGCAATAAACCAGCCAGCCGGAAGGGCCGAGCG
CAGAAGTGGTCCTGCAACTTTATCCGCCTCCATCCAGTCTATTAATTGTTGCCGGGAAGCTAGAGTAAGT
AGTTCGCCAGTTAATAGTTTGCGCAACGTTGTTGCCATTGCTACAGGCATCGTGGTGTCACGCTCGTCGT
TTGGTATGGCTTCATTCAGCTCCGGTTCCCAACGATCAAGGCGAGTTACATGATCCCCCATGTTGTGCAA
AAAAGCGGTTAGCTCCTTCGGTCCTCCGATCGTTGTCAGAAGTAAGTTGGCCGCAGTGTTATCACTCATG
GTTATGGCAGCACTGCATAATTCTCTTACTGTCATGCCATCCGTAAGATGCTTTTCTGTGACTGGTGAGT
ACTCAACCAAGTCATTCTGAGAATAGTGTATGCGGCGACCGAGTTGCTCTTGCCCGGCGTCAATACGGGA
TAATACCGCGCCACATAGCAGAACTTTAAAAGTGCTCATCATTGGAAAACGTTCTTCGGGGCGAAAACTC
TCAAGGATCTTACCGCTGTTGAGATCCAGTTCGATGTAACCCACTCGTGCACCCAACTGATCTTCAGCAT
CTTTTACTTTCACCAGCGTTTCTGGGTGAGCAAAAACAGGAAGGCAAAATGCCGCAAAAAAGGGAATAAG
GGCGACACGGAAATGTTGAATACTCATACTCTTCCTTTTTCAATATTATTGAAGCATTTATCAGGGTTAT
TGTCTCATGAGCGGATACATATTTGAATGTATTTAGAAAAATAAACAAATAGGGGTTCCGCGCACATTTC
CCCGAAAAGTGCCACCTGACGTCGACGGATCGGGAGATCTCCCGATCCCCTATGGTGCACTCTCAGTACA
ATCTGCTCTGATGCCGCATAGTTAAGCCAGTATCTGCTCCCTGCTTGTGTGTTGGAGGTCGCTGAGTAGT
GCGCGAGCAAAATTTAAGCTACAACAAGGCAAGGCTTGACCGACAATTGCATGAAGAATCTGCTTAGGGT
TAGGCGTTTTGCGCTGCTTCG
